>Addgene plasmid #174655 | pBE45 | addgene full sequence | sequence record 344531 | Addgene NGS Result
GGTTTGCGTATTGGGCGCTCTTCCGCTTCCTCGCTCACTGACTCGCTGCGCTCGGTCGTTCGGCTGCGGC
GAGCGGTATCAGCTCACTCAAAGGCGGTAATACGGTTATCCACAGAATCAGGGGATAACGCAGGAAAGAA
CATGTGAGCAAAAGGCCAGCAAAAGGCCAGGAACCGTAAAAAGGCCGCGTTGCTGGCGTTTTTCCATAGG
CTCCGCCCCCCTGACGAGCATCACAAAAATCGACGCTCAAGTCAGAGGTGGCGAAACCCGACAGGACTAT
AAAGATACCAGGCGTTTCCCCCTGGAAGCTCCCTCGTGCGCTCTCCTGTTCCGACCCTGCCGCTTACCGG
ATACCTGTCCGCCTTTCTCCCTTCGGGAAGCGTGGCGCTTTCTCATAGCTCACGCTGTAGGTATCTCAGT
TCGGTGTAGGTCGTTCGCTCCAAGCTGGGCTGTGTGCACGAACCCCCCGTTCAGCCCGACCGCTGCGCCT
TATCCGGTAACTATCGTCTTGAGTCCAACCCGGTAAGACACGACTTATCGCCACTGGCAGCAGCCACTGG
TAACAGGATTAGCAGAGCGAGGTATGTAGGCGGTGCTACAGAGTTCTTGAAGTGGTGGCCTAACTACGGC
TACACTAGAAGAACAGTATTTGGTATCTGCGCTCTGCTGAAGCCAGTTACCTTCGGAAAAAGAGTTGGTA
GCTCTTGATCCGGCAAACAAACCACCGCTGGTAGCGGTGGTTTTTTTGTTTGCAAGCAGCAGATTACGCG
CAGAAAAAAAGGATCTCAAATAACTTCGTATAGCATACATTATACGAAGTTATGAAGATCCTTTGATCTT
TTCTACGGGGTCTGACGCTCAGTGGAACGAAAACTCACGTTAAGGGATTTTGGTCATGAGATTATCAAAA
AGGATCTTCACCTAGATCCTTTTGGTTCATGTGCAGCTCCATCAGCAAAAGGGGATGATAAGTTTATCAC
CACCGACTATTTGCAACAGTGCCGTTGATCGTGCTATGATCGACTGATGTCATCAGCGGTGGAGTGCAAT
GTCGTGCAATACGAATGGCGAAAAGCCGAGCTCATCGGTCAGCTTCTCAACCTTGGGGTTACCCCCGGCG
GTGTGCTGCTGGTCCACAGCTCCTTCCGTAGCGTCCGGCCCCTCGAAGATGGGCCACTTGGACTGATCGA
GGCCCTGCGTGCTGCGCTGGGTCCGGGAGGGACGCTCGTCATGCCCTCGTGGTCAGGTCTGGACGACGAG
CCGTTCGATCCTGCCACGTCGCCCGTTACACCGGACCTTGGAGTTGTCTCTGACACATTCTGGCGCCTGC
CAAATGTAAAGCGCAGCGCCCATCCATTTGCCTTTGCGGCAGCGGGGCCACAGGCAGAGCAGATCATCTC
TGATCCATTGCCCCTGCCACCTCACTCGCCTGCAAGCCCGGTCGCCCGTGTCCATGAACTCGATGGGCAG
GTACTTCTCCTCGGCGTGGGACACGATGCCAACACGACGCTGCATCTTGCCGAGTTGATGGCAAAGGTTC
CCTATGGGGTGCCGAGACACTGCACCATTCTTCAGGATGGCAAGTTGGTACGCGTCGATTATCTCGAGAA
TGACCACTGCTGTGAGCGCTTTGCCTTGGCGGACAGGTGGCTCAAGGAGAAGAGCCTTCAGAAGGAAGGT
CCAGTCGGTCATGCCTTTGCTCGGTTGATCCGCTCCCGCGACATTGTGGCGACAGCCCTGGGTCAACTGG
GCCGAGATCCGTTGATCTTCCTGCATCCGCCAGAGGCGGGATGCGAAGAATGCGATGCCGCTCGCCAGTC
GATTGGCTGAGCTCATGAGCGGAGAACGAGATGACGTTGGAGGGGCAAGGTCGCGCTGATTGCTGGGGCA
ACACGTGGAGCGGATCGGGGATTGTCTTTCTTCAGCTCGCTGATGATATGCTGACGCTCAATGCCGTTTG
GCCTCCGACTAACGAAAATCCCGCATTTGGACGGCTGATCCGATTGGCACGGCGGACGGCGAATGGCGGA
GCAGACGCTCGTCCGGGGGCAATGAGATATGAAAAAGCCTGAACTCACCGCGACGTATCGGGCCCTGGCC
AGCTAGCTAGAGTCGACCTGCAGGTCCCCGGGGATCGGTCTTGCCTTGCTCGTCGGTGATGTACTTCACC
AGCTCCGCGAAGTCGCTCTTCTTGATGGAGCGCATGGGGACGTGCTTGGCAATCACGCGCACCCCCCGGC
CGTTTTAGCGGCTAAAAAAGTCATGGCTCTGCCCTCGGGCGGACCACGCCCATCATGACCTTGCCAAGCT
CGTCCTGCTTCTCTTCGATCTTCGCCAGCAGGGCGAGGATCGTGGCATCACCGAACCGCGCCGTGCGCGG
GTCGTCGGTGAGCCAGAGTTTCAGCAGGCCGCCCAGGCGGCCCAGGTCGCCATTGATGCGGGCCAGCTCG
CGGACGTGCTCATAGTCCACGACGCCCGTGATTTTGTAGCCCTGGCCGACGGCCAGCAGGTAGGCCGACA
GGCTCATGCCGGCCGCCGCCGCCTTTTCCTCAATCGCTCTTCGTTCGTCTGGAAGGCAGTACACCTTGAT
AGGTGGGCTGCCCTTCCTGGTTGGCTTGGTTTCATCAGCCATCCGCTTGCCCTCATCTGTTACGCCGGCG
GTAGCCGGCCAGCCTCGCAGAGCAGGATTCCCGTTGAGCACCGCCAGGTGCGAATAAGGGACAGTGAAGA
AGGAACACCCGCTCGCGGGTGGGCCTACTTCACCTATCCTGCCCGGCTGACGCCGTTGGATACACCAAGG
AAAGTCTACACGAACCCTTTGGCAAAATCCTGTATATCGTGCGAAAAAGGATGGATATACCGAAAAAATC
GCTATAATGACCCCGAAGCAGGGTTATGCAGCGGAAAAGATCCGTCGACCTGCAGGCATGCAAGCTCTAG
CGATTCCAGACGTCCCGAAGGCGTGGCGCGGCTTCCCCGTGCCGGAGCAATCGCCCTGGGTGGGTTACAC
GACGCCCCTCTATGGCCCGTACTGACGGACACACCGAAGCCCCGGCGGCAACCCTCAGCGGATGCCCCGG
GGCTTCACGTTTTCCCAGGTCAGAAGCGGTTTTCGGGAGTAGTGCCCCAACTGGGGTAACCTTTGAGTTC
TCTCAGTTGGGGGCGTAGGGTCGCCGACATGACACAAGGGGTTGTGACCGGGGTGGACACGTACGCGGGT
GCTTACGACCGTCAGTCGCGCGAGCGCGAAAATTCGAGCGCAGCAAGCCCAGCGACACAGCGTAGCGCCA
ACGAAGACAAGGCGGCCGACCTTCAGCGCGAAGTCGAGCGCGACGGGGGCCGGTTCAGGTTCGTCGGGCA
TTTCAGCGAAGCGCCGGGCACGTCGGCGTTCGGGACGGCGGAGCGCCCGGAGTTCGAACGCATCCTGAAC
GAATGCCGCGCCGGGCGGCTCAACATGATCATTGTCTATGACGTGTCGCGCTTCTCGCGCCTGAAGGTCA
TGGACGCGATTCCGATTGTCTCGGAATTGCTCGCCCTGGGCGTGACGATTGTTTCCACTCAGGAAGGCGT
CTTCCGGCAGGGAAACGTCATGGACCTGATTCACCTGATTATGCGGCTCGACGCGTCGCACAAAGAATCT
TCGCTGAAGTCGGCGAAGATTCTCGACACGAAGAACCTTCAGCGCGAATTGGGCGGGTACGTCGGCGGGA
AGGCGCCTTACGGCTTCGAGCTTGTTTCGGAGACGAAGGAGATCACGCGCAACGGCCGAATGGTCAATGT
CGTCATCAACAAGCTTGCGCACTCGACCACTCCCCTTACCGGACCCTTCGAGTTCGAGCCCGACGTAATC
CGGTGGTGGTGGCGTGAGATCAAGACGCACAAACACCTTCCCTTCAAGCCGGGCAGTCAAGCCGCCATTC
ACCCGGGCAGCATCACGGGGCTTTGTAAGCGCATGGACGCTGACGCCGTGCCGACCCGGGGCGAGACGAT
TGGGAAGAAGACCGCTTCAAGCGCCTGGGACCCGGCAACCGTTATGCGAATCCTTCGGGACCCGCGTATT
GCGGGCTTCGCCGCTGAGGTGATCTACAAGAAGAAGCCGGACGGCACGCCGACCACGAAGATTGAGGGTT
ACCGCATTCAGCGCGACCCGATCACGCTCCGGCCGGTCGAGCTTGATTGCGGACCGATCATCGAGCCCGC
TGAGTGGTATGAGCTTCAGGCGTGGTTGGACGGCAGGGGGCGCGGCAAGGGGCTTTCCCGGGGGCAAGCC
ATTCTGTCCGCCATGGACAAGCTGTACTGCGAGTGTGGCGCCGTCATGACTTCGAAGCGCGGGGAAGAAT
CGATCAAGGACTCTTACCGCTGCCGTCGCCGGAAGGTGGTCGACCCGTCCGCACCTGGGCAGCACGAAGG
CACGTGCAACGTCAGCATGGCGGCACTCGACAAGTTCGTTGCGGAACGCATCTTCAACAAGATCAGGCAC
GCCGAAGGCGACGAAGAGACGTTGGCGCTTCTGTGGGAAGCCGCCCGACGCTTCGGCAAGCTCACTGAGG
CGCCTGAGAAGAGCGGCGAACGGGCGAACCTTGTTGCGGAGCGCGCCGACGCCCTGAACGCCCTTGAAGA
GCTGTACGAAGACCGCGCGGCAGGCGCGTACGACGGACCCGTTGGCAGGAAGCACTTCCGGAAGCAACAG
GCAGCGCTGACGCTCCGGCAGCAAGGGGCGGAAGAGCGGCTTGCCGAACTTGAAGCCGCCGAAGCCCCGA
AGCTTCCCCTTGACCAATGGTTCCCCGAAGACGCCGACGCTGACCCGACCGGCCCTAAGTCGTGGTGGGG
GCGCGCGTCAGTAGACGACAAGCGCGTGTTCGTCGGGCTCTTCGTAGACAAGATCGTTGTCACGAAGTCG
ACTACGGGCAGGGGGCAGGGAACGCCCATCGAGAAGCGCGCTTCGATCACGTGGGCGAAGCCGCCGACCG
ACGACGACGAAGACGACGCCCAGGACGGCACGGAAGACGTAGCGGCGTAGCGAGACACCCGGGAAGCCTG
ATCTACGTCTGTCGAGAAGTTTCTGATCGAAAAGTTCGACAGCGTCTCCGACCTGATGCAGCTCTCGGAG
GGCGAAGAATCTCGTGCTTTCAGCTTCGATATAACTTCGTATAGCATACATTATACGAAGTTATGTAGGA
GGGCGTGGATATGTCCTGCGGGTAAATAGCTGCGCCGATGGTTTCTACAAAGATCGTTATGTTTATCGGC
ACTTTGCATCGGCCGCGCTCCCGATTCCGGAAGTGCTTGACATTGGGGAATTTATGCGGTGTGAAATACC
GCACAGATGCGTAAGGAGAAAATACCGCATCAGGCGCCATTCGCCATTCAGGCTGCGCAACTGTTGGGAA
GGGCGATCGGTGCGGGCCTCTTCGCTATTACGCCAGCTGGCGAAAGGGGGATGTGCTGCAAGGCGATTAA
GTTGGGTAACGCCAGGGTTTTCCCAGTCACGACGTTGTAAAACGACGGCCAGTGCCAAGCTTGGGCTGCA
GGTCGACTCTAGAGGATCCGCGGCCGCGCGCGATATCGAATTCGTAATCATGTCATAGCTGTTTCCTGTG
TGAAATTGTTATCCGCTCACAATTCCACACAACATACGAGCCGGAAGCATAAAGTGTAAAGCCTGGGGTG
CCTAATGAGTGAGCTAACTCACATTAATTGCGTTGCGCTCACTGCCCGCTTTCCAGTCGGGAAACCTGTC
GTGCCAGCTGCATTAATGAATCGGCCAACGCGCGGGGAGAGGC
Features (pLannotate 1.2.2; 20 found; start..end, strand, type, name):
    201..789     -  rep_origin     ori: high-copy-number ColE1/pMB1/pBR322/pUC origin of replication
    790..823     +  protein_bind   loxP: Cre-mediated recombination occurs in the 8-bp core sequence (GCATACAT). Cre recombinase
   1027..1827    +  CDS            ApmR: aminoglycoside 3-N-acetyltransferase type IV ; aac(3)IV; confers resistance to apramycin (Paget and Davies, 1996)
   2107..2124    +  misc_feature   MCS (fragment): pUC18/19 multiple cloning site
   2134..2223    -  CDS            traI (fragment): TRAI6_ECOLX - Experimental evidence at protein level: Swiss-Prot protein existence level 1. The initiation process of transfer DNA synthesis requires the interaction of at least three plasmid-specific components (TraH, I, and J) at the transfer origin resulting in the assembly of a specialised nucleoprotein complex - the relaxosome. Site- and strand-specific cleavage at the transfer origin is dependent on TraI and TraJ. From Escherichia coli.
   2261..2632    -  CDS            traJ: oriT-recognizing protein; traJ
   2665..2774    -  oriT           oriT: incP origin of transfer
   2914..2936    +  misc_feature   MCS (fragment): pUC18/19 multiple cloning site
   3094..3193    +  protein_bind   phage φC31 attP: attachment site of phage φC31 phage φC31 integrase
   3203..5020    +  CDS            phage φC31 integrase: integrase from phage φC31
   5045..5140    +  CDS            HygR (fragment): aminoglycoside phosphotransferase from E. coli confers resistance to hygromycin
   5141..5174    +  protein_bind   loxP: Cre-mediated recombination occurs in the 8-bp core sequence (GCATACAT). Cre recombinase
   5173..5302    +  CDS            HygR (fragment): aminoglycoside phosphotransferase from E. coli confers resistance to hygromycin
   5303..5354    +  misc_feature   bom (fragment): basis of mobility region from pBR322
   5360..5514    -  CDS            lacZα (fragment): LacZα fragment of β-galactosidase; lacZ fragment
   5526..5549    -  misc_feature   MCS (fragment): pUC18/19 multiple cloning site
   5606..5622    -  protein_bind   lac operator: The lac repressor binds to the lac operator to inhibit transcription in E. coli. This inhibition can be relieved by adding lactose or isopropyl-β-D-thiogalactopyranoside (IPTG). lac repressor encoded by lacI
   5630..5660    -  promoter       lac promoter: promoter for the E. coli lac operon
   5675..5696    -  protein_bind   CAP binding site: CAP binding activates transcription in the presence of cAMP. E. coli catabolite activator protein
   5709..18      -  CDS            lacI (fragment) (across the origin): lac repressor; lacI; The lac repressor binds to the lac operator to inhibit transcription in E. coli. This inhibition can be relieved by adding lactose or isopropyl-β-D-thiogalactopyranoside (IPTG).
