[The description below was written by a language model from this plasmid's Addgene catalogue record and pLannotate feature annotations shown in this document.]
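Description:
pBE45 is an empty receiver plasmid of about 5.8 kb for the CAPTURE method, a Cas12a-assisted targeted cloning approach that relies on in vivo Cre-lox recombination. It is intended for moving cloned DNA into Streptomyces for heterologous expression. The record describes it as assembled from multiple fragments rather than derived from a single named backbone, and it carries no insert. In E. coli it replicates at high copy from a ColE1/pUC-type origin and is selected with apramycin through the aac(3)IV acetyltransferase gene, a marker that also works in actinomycetes.

The functional core is an E. coli–Streptomyces integrative shuttle module. An incP (RP4-type) oriT with the adjacent traJ gene and a traI remnant allows the plasmid to be mobilised by conjugation from a suitable E. coli donor. The phage φC31 integrase gene and its attP site then direct site-specific integration into the recipient chromosome, since no Streptomyces replication origin is annotated. Two loxP sites are present in the same annotated orientation, one next to the E. coli origin and one beyond the integrase gene, so that they bracket the apramycin, transfer and integration functions. These sites presumably serve as the substrates for the Cre-mediated recombination step of CAPTURE, although the record does not spell out exactly how the receiver is joined to the captured fragment.

The remaining annotations are short fragments: hygromycin resistance pieces around the second loxP, a bom remnant, partial lacZα with the lac promoter/operator, a lacI fragment and bits of pUC polylinker. They appear to be leftovers from the source fragments rather than functional parts.
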