Addgene plasmid #174655: pBE45
Purpose: (Empty Backbone) CAPTURE method receiver plasmid for Streptomyces heterologous expression
Depositing lab: Huimin Zhao. Depositing organization: University of Illinois at Urbana-Champaign. Publication: Cas12a-assisted precise targeted cloning using in vivo Cre-lox recombination. Enghiad B, Huang C, Guo F, Jiang G, Wang B, Tabatabaei SK, Martin TA, Zhao H. Nat Commun. 2021 Feb 19;12(1):1171. doi: 10.1038/s41467-021-21275-4. PubMed 33608525.
Backbone
  Vector backbone: The plasmid is built using multiple fragments
  Vector type: Synthetic Biology
Growth in bacteria
  Bacterial resistance: Apramycin, 25 μg/mL
  Growth temperature: 37°C
  Growth strain: DH5alpha
  Copy number: High Copy
Gene/Insert
  Gene/Insert name: None
Terms and licenses: Academic/Nonprofit Terms; Industry Terms: Not Available to Industry
How to cite: pBE45 was a gift from Huimin Zhao (Addgene plasmid # 174655 ; http://n2t.net/addgene:174655 ; RRID:Addgene_174655)
